>Addgene plasmid #133073 | pFastBac_His-ZZ-TEV-Lis1-SNAPf | addgene full sequence | sequence record 261467 | Addgene NGS Result
G
[124 nt withheld, positions 2-125]
C
[91 nt withheld, positions 127-217]
A
[49 nt withheld, positions 219-267]
CCTTTGACGTTGGAGTCCACGTTCTT
[37 nt withheld, positions 294-330]
ACCCTATCTCGGTCTATTCTTTTGATTTATAAGGGATTTTGCCGATTTCGGCCTATTGGTTAAAAAATGA
GCTGATTTAACAAAAATTTAACGCGAATTTTAACAAAATATTAACGCTTACAATTTAGGTGGCACTTTTC
GGGGAAATGTGCGCGGAACCCCTATTTGTTTATTTTTCTAAATACATTCAAATATGTATCCGCTCATGAG
ACAATAACCCTGATAAATGCTTCAATAATATTGAAAAAGGAAGAGTATGAGTATTCAACATTTCCGTGTC
GCCCTTATTCCCTTTTTTGCGGCATTTTGCCTTCCTGTTTTTGCTCACCCAGAAACGCTGGTGAAAGTAA
AAGATGCTGAAGATCAGTTGGGTGCACGAGTGGGTTACATCGAACTGGATCTCAACAGCGGTAAGATCCT
TGAGAGTTTTCGCCCCGAAGAACGTTTTCCAATGATGAGCACTTTTAAAGTTCTGCTATGTGGCGCGGTA
TTATCCCGTATTGACGCCGGGCAAGAGCAACTCGGTCGCCGCATACACTATTCTCAGAATGACTTGGTTG
AGTACTCACCAGTCACAGAAAAGCATCTTACGGATGGCATGACAGTAAGAGAATTATGCAGTGCTGCCAT
AACCATGAGTGATAACACTGCGGCCAACTTACTTCTGACAACGATCGGAGGACCGAAGGAGCTAACCGCT
TTTTTGCACAACATGGGGGATCATGTAACTCGCCTTGATCGTTGGGAACCGGAGCTGAATGAAGCCATAC
CAAACGACGAGCGTGACACCACGATGCCTGTAGCAATGGCAACAACGTTGCGCAAACTATTAACTGGCGA
ACTACTTACTCTAGCTTCCCGGCAACAATTAATAGACTGGATGGAGGCGGATAAAGTTGCAGGACCACTT
CTGCGCTCGGCCCTTCCGGCTGGCTGGTTTATTGCTGATAAATCTGGAGCCGGTGAGCGTGGGTCTCGCG
GTATCATTGCAGCACTGGGGCCAGATGGTAAGCCCTCCCGTATCGTAGTTATCTACACGACGGGGAGTCA
GGCAACTATGGATGAACGAAATAGACAGATCGCTGAGATAGGTGCCTCACTGATTAAGCATTGGTAACTG
TCAGACCAAGTTTACTCATATATACTTTAGATTGATTTAAAACTTCATTTTTAATTTAAAAGGATCTAGG
TGAAGATCCTTTTTGATAATCTCATGACCAAAATCCCTTAACGTGAGTTTTCGTTCCACTGAGCGTCAGA
CCCCGTAGAAAAGATCAAAGGATCTTCTTGAGATCCTTTTTTTCTGCGCGTAATCTGCTGCTTGCAAACA
AAAAAACCACCGCTACCAGCGGTGGTTTGTTTGCCGGATCAAGAGCTACCAACTCTTTTTCCGAAGGTAA
CTGGCTTCAGCAGAGCGCAGATACCAAATACTGTTCTTCTAGTGTAGCCGTAGTTAGGCCACCACTTCAA
GAACTCTGTAGCACCGCCTACATACCTCGCTCTGCTAATCCTGTTACCAGTGGCTGCTGCCAGTGGCGAT
AAGTCGTGTCTTACCGGGTTGGACTCAAGACGATAGTTACCGGATAAGGCGCAGCGGTCGGGCTGAACGG
GGGGTTCGTGCACACAGCCCAGCTTGGAGCGAACGACCTACACCGAACTGAGATACCTACAGCGTGAGCT
ATGAGAAAGCGCCACGCTTCCCGAAGGGAGAAAGGCGGACAGGTATCCGGTAAGCGGCAGGGTCGGAACA
GGAGAGCGCACGAGGGAGCTTCCAGGGGGAAACGCCTGGTATCTTTATAGTCCTGTCGGGTTTCGCCACC
TCTGACTTGAGCGTCGATTTTTGTGATGCTCGTCAGGGGGGCGGAGCCTATGGAAAAACGCCAGCAACGC
GGCCTTTTTACGGTTCCTGGCCTTTTGCTGGCCTTTTGCTCACATGTTCTTTCCTGCGTTATCCCCTGAT
TCTGTGGATAACCGTATTACCGCCTTTGAGTGAGCTGATACCGCTCGCCGCAGCCGAACGACCGAGCGCA
GCGAGTCAGTGAGCGAGGAAGCGGAAGAGCGCCTGATGCGGTATTTTCTCCTTACGCATCTGTGCGGTAT
TTCACACCGCATAGACCAGCCGCGTAACCTGGCAAAATCGGTTACGGTTGAGTAATAAATGGATGCCCTG
CGTAAGCGGGTGTGGGCGGACAATAAAGTCTTAAACTGAACAAAATAGATCTAAACTATGACAATAAAGT
CTTAAACTAGACAGAATAGTTGTAAACTGAAATCAGTCCAGTTATGCTGTGAAAAAGCATACTGGACTTT
TGTTATGGCTAAAGCAAACTCTTCATTTTCTGAAGTGCAAATTGCCCGTCGTATTAAAGAGGGGCGTGGC
CAAGGGCATGGTAAAGACTATATTCGCGGCGTTGTGACAATTTACCGAACAACTCCGCGGCCGGGAAGCC
GATCTCGGCTTGAACGAATTGTTAGGTGGCGGTACTTGGGTCGATATCAAAGTGCATCACTTCTTCCCGT
ATGCCCAACTTTGTATAGAGAGCCACTGCGGGATCGTCACCGTAATCTGCTTGCACGTAGATCACATAAG
CACCAAGCGCGTTGGCCTCATGCTTGAGGAGATTGATGAGCGCGGTGGCAATGCCCTGCCTCCGGTGCTC
GCCGGAGACTGCGAGATCATAGATATAGATCTCACTACGCGGCTGCTCAAACTTGGGCAGAACGTAAGCC
GCGAGAGCGCCAACAACCGCTTCTTGGTCGAAGGCAGCAAGCGCGATGAATGTCTTACTACGGAGCAAGT
TCCCGAGGTAATCGGAGTCCGGCTGATGTTGGGAGTAGGTGGCTACGTCTCCGAACTCACGACCGAAAAG
ATCAAGAGCAGCCCGCATGGATTTGACTTGGTCAGGGCCGAGCCTACATGTGCGAATGATGCCCATACTT
GAGCCACCTAACTTTGTTTTAGGGCGACTGCCCTGCTGCGTAACATCGTTGCTGCTCCATAACATCAAAC
ATCGACCCACGGCGTAACGCGCTTGCTGCTTGGATGCCCGAGGCATAGACTGTACAAAAAAACAGTCATA
ACAAGCCATGAAAACCGCCACTGCGCCGTTACCACCGCTGCGTTCGGTCAAGGTTCTGGACCAGTTGCGT
GAGCGCATACGCTACTTGCATTACAGTTTACGAACCGAACAGGCTTATGTCAACTGGGTTCGTGCCTTCA
TCCGTTTCCACGGTGTGCGTCACCCGGCAACCTTGGGCAGCAGCGAAGTCGAGGCATTTCTGTCCTGGCT
GGCGAACGAGCGCAAGGTTTCGGTCTCCACGCATCGTCAGGCATTGGCGGCCTTGCTGTTCTTCTACGGC
AAGGTGCTGTGCACGGATCTGCCCTGGCTTCAGGAGATCGGAAGACCTCGGCCGTCGCGGCGCTTGCCGG
TGGTGCTGACCCCGGATGAAGTGGTTCGCATCCTCGGTTTTCTGGAAGGCGAGCATCGTTTGTTCGCCCA
GGACTCTAGCTATAGTTCTAGTGGTTGGCTACGTATACTCCGGAATATTAATAGATCATGGAGATAATTA
AAATGATAACCATCTCGCAAATAAATAAGTATTTTACTGTTTTCGTAACAGTTTTGTAATAAAAAAACCT
ATAAATATTCCGGATTATTCATACCGTCCCACCATCGGGCGCGGATCTCGGTCCGAAACCATGTCGTACT
ACCATCACCATCACCATCACCATCACGGTTCTATGTGCATGGCAGGCCTTGCGCAACACGATGAAGCCGT
GGACAACAAATTCAACAAAGAACAACAAAACGCGTACTATGAGATCTTACATTTACCTAACTTAAACGAA
GGACAACGAAACGCCTTCATCCAAAGTTTAAAAGATGACCCAAGCCAAAGCGCTAACCTTTTAGCAGAAG
CTAAAAAGCTAAATGATGCTCAGGCGCCGAAAGTAGACAACAAATTCAACAAAGAACAACAAAACGCGTT
CTATGAGATCTTACATTTACCTAACTTAAACGAAGAACAACGAAACGCCTTCATCCAAAGTTTAAAAGAT
GACCCAAGCCAAAGCGCTAACCTTTTAGCAGAAGCTGAAAAGCTAAATGATGCTCAGGCGCCGAAAGTAG
ACGCAAATTCCGCGGGGAAGTCAACCGATTATGATATTCCAACTACTGCTAGCGAGAACCTATATTTCCA
GGGATCC
[1227 nt withheld, positions 4538-5764]
GGCGCTGGTGCGGGAGCTGACAAAGACTGCGAAATGAAGCGCACCACCCTGGATAGCCCTCTGGGCAAGC
TGGAACTGTCTGGGTGCGAACAGGGCCTGCACCGTATCATCTTCCTGGGCAAAGGAACATCTGCCGCCGA
CGCCGTGGAAGTGCCTGCCCCAGCCGCCGTGCTGGGCGGACCAGAGCCACTGATGCAGGCCACCGCCTGG
CTCAACGCCTACTTTCACCAGCCTGAGGCCATCGAGGAGTTCCCTGTGCCAGCCCTGCACCACCCAGTGT
TCCAGCAGGAGAGCTTTACCCGCCAGGTGCTGTGGAAACTGCTGAAAGTGGTGAAGTTCGGAGAGGTCAT
CAGCTACAGCCACCTGGCCGCCCTGGCCGGCAATCCCGCCGCCACCGCCGCCGTGAAAACCGCCCTGAGC
GGAAATCCCGTGCCCATTCTGATCCCCTGCCACCGGGTGGTGCAGGGCGACCTGGACGTGGGGGGCTACG
AGGGCGGGCTCGCCGTGAAAGAGTGGCTGCTGGCCCACGAGGGCCACAGACTGGGCAAGCCTGGGCTGGG
TTGACTCGAGGCATGCGGTACCAAGCTTGTCGAGAAGTACTAGAGGATCATAATCAGCCATACCACATTT
GTAGAGGTTTTACTTGCTTTAAAAAACCTCCCACACCTCCCCCTGAACCTGAAACATAAAATGAATGCAA
TTGTTGTTGTTAACTTGTTTATTGCAGCTTATAATGGTTACAAATAAAGCAATAGCATCACAAATTTCAC
AAATAAAGCATTTTTTTCACTGCATTCTAGTTGTGGTTTGTCCAAACTCATCAATGTATCTTATCATGTC
TGGATCTGATCACTGATATCGCCTAGGAGATCCGAACCAGATAAGTGAAATCTAGTTCCAAACTATTTTG
TCATTTTTAATTTTCGTATTAGCTTACGACGCTACACCCAGTTCCCATCTATTTTGTCACTCTTCCCTAA
ATAATCCTTAAAAACTCCATTTCCACCCCTCCCAGTTCCCAACTATTTTGTCCGCCCACAGCGGGGCATT
TTTCTTCCTGTTATGTTTTTAATCAAACATCCTGCCAACTCCATGTGACAAACCGTCATCTTCGGCTACT
TTTTCTCTGTCACAGAATGAAAATTTTTCTGTCATCTCTTCGTTATTAATGTTTGTAATTGACTGAATAT
CAACGCTTATTTGCAGCCTGAATGGCGAATGG
Features (pLannotate 1.2.2; 19 found; start..end, strand, type, name):
      2..456     +  rep_origin     f1 ori (sequence partly withheld): f1 bacteriophage origin of replication; arrow indicates direction of (+) strand synthesis
    482..586     +  promoter       AmpR promoter: bla
    587..1447    +  CDS            AmpR: β-lactamase; bla; confers resistance to ampicillin, carbenicillin, and related antibiotics
   1618..2206    +  rep_origin     ori: high-copy-number ColE1/pMB1/pBR322/pUC origin of replication
   2392..2443    -  misc_feature   bom (fragment): basis of mobility region from pBR322
   2511..2735    -  mobile_element Tn7R: mini-Tn7 element (right end of the Tn7 transposon) Tn7
   2802..3335    -  CDS            GmR: gentamycin acetyltransferase; aacC1; confers resistance to gentamycin
   3505..3533    -  promoter       Pc promoter: intI1 (promoter lies within the coding sequence); class 1 integron promoter
   3511..3858    -  CDS            YPR2_ECOLX (fragment): Protein predicted: Swiss-Prot protein existence level 4. From Escherichia coli.
   3885..3976    +  promoter       polyhedrin promoter: polh from Autographa californica; promoter for the baculovirus polyhedrin gene
   4043..4063    +  CDS            7xHis: 6xHis affinity tag
   4109..4282    +  CDS            ProtA: IgG-binding unit of Staphylococcus aureus protein A
   4286..4456    +  CDS            ProtA: IgG-binding unit of Staphylococcus aureus protein A
   4538..5587    +  CDS            PAFAH1B1 (fragment) (sequence withheld): LIS1_HUMAN - Also known as LIS1 From Homo sapiens (Human).
   5783..6325    +  CDS            SNAP-tag®: human O6-alkylguanine-DNA-alkyltransferase variant that forms covalent bonds with benzylguanine derivatives fast-reacting variant, optimized for mammalian expression
   6370..6453    +  CDS            large T antigen (fragment): large T antigen from SV40 (simian virus 40)
   6476..6610    +  polyA_signal   SV40 poly(A) signal: SV40 polyadenylation signal
   6639..6804    -  mobile_element Tn7L: mini-Tn7 element (left end of the Tn7 transposon) Tn7
   6967..6983    +  CDS            lacZα (fragment): LacZα fragment of β-galactosidase; lacZ fragment
