[The description below was written by a language model from this plasmid's Addgene catalogue record and pLannotate feature annotations shown in this document.]
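Description:
pFastBac_His-ZZ-TEV-Lis1-SNAPf is a baculovirus donor plasmid built on the pFastBac backbone for producing tagged, full-length human LIS1 (PAFAH1B1, Lissencephaly-1) in insect cells. In bacteria it is maintained through a high-copy ColE1/pUC-type origin and selected with ampicillin via the β-lactamase gene; an f1 origin is also present. The expression cassette sits between the Tn7R and Tn7L ends of a mini-Tn7 element together with a gentamicin resistance gene. In the Bac-to-Bac type of system, this arrangement lets the whole segment transpose into a baculovirus shuttle genome (bacmid) in E. coli, with gentamicin marking successful transfer. The recombinant bacmid is then used to generate virus for infecting insect cells.

Within the transposable segment, the very late polyhedrin promoter from Autographa californica nucleopolyhedrovirus drives a single fusion open reading frame, terminated by an SV40 polyadenylation signal. The fusion begins with a polyhistidine tag (recorded as 8xHis) followed by the ZZ tag, annotated as two tandem IgG-binding units derived from Staphylococcus aureus protein A. According to the record, a linker-TEV-linker-TEV segment comes next, providing protease sites for removing the N-terminal affinity tags after purification; this element is not annotated separately in the feature table. The LIS1 coding sequence follows, although automated annotation matches only part of it. At the C terminus is SNAPf, the fast-reacting SNAP-tag variant that couples covalently to benzylguanine derivatives, allowing site-specific attachment of fluorophores or other labels.

The construct was used to make purified, labellable LIS1 for a study of how it regulates the human dynein complex.
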