Addgene plasmid #133073: pFastBac_His-ZZ-TEV-Lis1-SNAPf
Purpose: Plasmid for insect cell expression of human full-length LIS1 with an N terminal His-ZZ-LTLT tag and C terminal SNAPf tag
Depositing lab: Simon Bullock & Andrew Carter. Depositing organization: MRC Laboratory of Molecular Biology. Publication: Lissencephaly-1 is a context-dependent regulator of the human dynein complex. Baumbach J, Murthy A, McClintock MA, Dix CI, Zalyte R, Hoang HT, Bullock SL. Elife. 2017 Apr 13;6. pii: e21768. doi: 10.7554/eLife.21768. PubMed 28406398.
Backbone
  Vector backbone: pFastBac
  Backbone manufacturer: ThermoFisher Scientific
  Backbone size w/o insert (bp): 5261
  Total vector size (bp): 6986
  Vector type: Insect Expression
Growth in bacteria
  Bacterial resistance: Ampicillin, 100 μg/mL
  Growth temperature: 37°C
  Growth strain: DH5alpha
  Copy number: Unknown
Gene/Insert
  Gene/Insert name: Lis1 (alt names: Lissencephaly-1; Platelet-activating factor acetylhydrolase IB subunit alpha; PAF acetylhydrolase 45 kDa subunit)
  Species: H. sapiens (human)
  Insert size (bp): 1725
  GenBank ID: AH006662
  Entrez Gene: PAFAH1B1 (a.k.a. LIS1, LIS2, MDCR, MDS, NudF, PAFAH)
  Tag / fusion protein: 8x His (N terminal on backbone); ZZ (N terminal on backbone); Linker-TEV-linker_TEV (N terminal on insert); SNAPf (C terminal on insert)
Terms and licenses: Academic/Nonprofit Terms; Industry Terms: Not Available to Industry
Depositor comments: This is the LIS1::SNAPf expression construct from Baumbach et al. 2017. (eLife 2017;6:e21768 doi: 10.7554/eLife.21768). Simon Bullock carried out the cloning to introduce the SNAPf tag into the original Lis1 plasmid.
How to cite: pFastBac_His-ZZ-TEV-Lis1-SNAPf was a gift from Simon Bullock & Andrew Carter (Addgene plasmid # 133073 ; http://n2t.net/addgene:133073 ; RRID:Addgene_133073)
